>Addgene plasmid #168219 | pMEH365 Hspa8 HA | addgene full sequence | sequence record 350186 | Addgene NGS Result
CCCGTCGTGTAGATAACTACGATACGGGAGGGCTTACCATCTGGCCCCAGTGCTGCAATGATACCGCGAG
ACCCACGCTCACCGGCTCCAGATTTATCAGCAATAAACCAGCCAGCCGGAAGGGCCGAGCGCAGAAGTGG
TCCTGCAACTTTATCCGCCTCCATCCAGTCTATTAATTGTTGCCGGGAAGCTAGAGTAAGTAGTTCGCCA
GTTAATAGTTTGCGCAACGTTGTTGCCATTGCTACAGGCATCGTGGTGTCACGCTCGTCGTTTGGTATGG
CTTCATTCAGCTCCGGTTCCCAACGATCAAGGCGAGTTACATGATCCCCCATGTTGTGCAAAAAAGCGGT
TAGCTCCTTCGGTCCTCCGATCGTTGTCAGAAGTAAGTTGGCCGCAGTGTTATCACTCATGGTTATGGCA
GCACTGCATAATTCTCTTACTGTCATGCCATCCGTAAGATGCTTTTCTGTGACTGGTGAGTACTCAACCA
AGTCATTCTGAGAATAGTGTATGCGGCGACCGAGTTGCTCTTGCCCGGCGTCAATACGGGATAATACCGC
GCCACATAGCAGAACTTTAAAAGTGCTCATCATTGGAAAACGTTCTTCGGGGCGAAAACTCTCAAGGATC
TTACCGCTGTTGAGATCCAGTTCGATGTAACCCACTCGTGCACCCAACTGATCTTCAGCATCTTTTACTT
TCACCAGCGTTTCTGGGTGAGCAAAAACAGGAAGGCAAAATGCCGCAAAAAAGGGAATAAGGGCGACACG
GAAATGTTGAATACTCATACTCTTCCTTTTTCAATATTATTGAAGCATTTATCAGGGTTATTGTCTCATG
AGCGGATACATATTTGAATGTATTTAGAAAAATAAACAAATAGGGGTTCCGCGCACATTTCCCCGAAAAG
TGCCACCTGACGTCGACGGATCGGGAGATCTCCCGATCCCCTATGGTGCACTCTCAGTACAATCTGCTCT
GATGCCGCATAGTTAAGCCAGTATCTGCTCCCTGCTTGTGTGTTGGAGGTCGCTGAGTAGTGCGCGAGCA
AAATTTAAGCTACAACAAGGCAAGGCTTGACCGACAATTGCATGAAGAATCTGCTTAGGGTTAGGCGTTT
TGCGCTGCTTCGCGATGTACGGGCCAGATATACGCGTTGACATTGATTATTGACTAGTTATTAATAGTAA
TCAATTACGGGGTCATTAGTTCATAGCCCATATATGGAGTTCCGCGTTACATAACTTACGGTAAATGGCC
CGCCTGGCTGACCGCCCAACGACCCCCGCCCATTGACGTCAATAATGACGTATGTTCCCATAGTAACGCC
AATAGGGACTTTCCATTGACGTCAATGGGTGGAGTATTTACGGTAAACTGCCCACTTGGCAGTACATCAA
GTGTATCATATGCCAAGTACGCCCCCTATTGACGTCAATGACGGTAAATGGCCCGCCTGGCATTATGCCC
AGTACATGACCTTATGGGACTTTCCTACTTGGCAGTACATCTACGTATTAGTCATCGCTATTACCATGGT
GATGCGGTTTTGGCAGTACATCAATGGGCGTGGATAGCGGTTTGACTCACGGGGATTTCCAAGTCTCCAC
CCCATTGACGTCAATGGGAGTTTGTTTTGGCACCAAAATCAACGGGACTTTCCAAAATGTCGTAACAACT
CCGCCCCATTGACGCAAATGGGCGGTAGGCGTGTACGGTGGGAGGTCTATATAAGCAGAGCTCTCTGGCT
AACTAGAGAACCCACTGCTTACTGGCTTATCGAAATTAATACGACTCACTATAGGGAGACCCAAGCTGGG
TACCATGTCCAAGGGACCTGCAGTTGGTATTGATCTTGGCACCACCTACTCTTGTGTGGGTGTTTTCCAG
CACGGAAAAGTCGAGATAATTGCCAATGATCAGGGAAACCGAACCACTCCAAGCTATGTCGCCTTTACGG
ACACTGAACGGTTGATCGGTGATGCCGCAAAGAATCAAGTTGCAATGAACCCCACCAACACAGTTTTTGA
TGCCAAACGTCTGATTGGACGCAGATTTGATGATGCTGTTGTCCAGTCTGATATGAAACATTGGCCCTTT
ATGGTGGTGAATGATGCTGGCAGGCCCAAGGTCCAAGTAGAATACAAGGGAGAGACCAAAAGCTTCTATC
CAGAGGAGGTGTCTTCTATGGTTCTGACAAAGATGAAGGAAATTGCAGAAGCCTACCTTGGGAAGACTGT
TACCAATGCTGTGGTCACAGTGCCAGCTTACTTTAATGACTCTCAGCGTCAGGCTACCAAAGATGCTGGA
ACTATTGCTGGTCTCAATGTACTTAGAATTATTAATGAGCCAACTGCTGCTGCTATTGCTTACGGCTTAG
ACAAAAAGGTTGGAGCAGAAAGAAACGTGCTCATCTTTGACCTGGGAGGTGGCACTTTTGATGTGTCAAT
CCTCACTATTGAGGATGGAATCTTTGAGGTCAAGTCTACAGCTGGAGACACCCACTTGGGTGGAGAAGAT
TTTGACAACCGAATGGTCAACCATTTTATTGCTGAGTTTAAGCGCAAGCATAAGAAGGACATCAGTGAGA
ACAAGAGAGCTGTAAGACGCCTCCGTACTGCTTGTGAACGTGCTAAGCGTACCCTCTCTTCCAGCACCCA
GGCCAGTATTGAGATCGATTCTCTCTATGAAGGAATCGACTTCTATACCTCCATTACCCGTGCCCGATTT
GAAGAACTGAATGCTGACCTGTTCCGTGGCACCCTGGACCCAGTAGAGAAAGCCCTTCGAGATGCCAAAC
TAGACAAGTCACAGATTCATGATATTGTCCTGGTTGGTGGTTCTACTCGTATCCCCAAGATTCAGAAGCT
TCTCCAAGACTTCTTCAATGGAAAAGAACTGAATAAGAGCATCAACCCTGATGAAGCTGTTGCTTATGGT
GCAGCTGTCCAGGCAGCCATCTTGTCTGGAGACAAGTCTGAGAATGTTCAAGATTTGCTGCTCTTGGATG
TCACTCCTCTTTCCCTTGGTATTGAAACTGCTGGTGGAGTCATGACTGTCCTCATCAAGCGTAATACCAC
CATTCCTACCAAGCAGACACAGACCTTCACTACCTATTCTGACAACCAGCCTGGTGTGCTTATTCAGGTT
TATGAAGGCGAGCGTGCCATGACAAAGGATAACAACCTGCTTGGCAAGTTTGAACTCACAGGCATACCTC
CTGCACCCCGAGGTGTTCCTCAGATTGAAGTCACTTTTGACATTGATGCCAATGGTATACTCAATGTCTC
TGCTGTGGACAAGAGTACGGGAAAAGAGAACAAGATTACTATCACTAATGACAAGGGCCGTTTGAGCAAG
GAAGACATTGAACGTATGGTCCAGGAAGCTGAGAAGTACAAAGCTGAAGATGAGAAGCAGAGGGACAAGG
TGTCATCCAAGAATTCACTTGAGTCCTATGCCTTCAACATGAAAGCAACTGTTGAAGATGAGAAACTTCA
AGGCAAGATTAACGATGAGGACAAACAGAAGATTCTGGACAAGTGTAATGAAATTATCAACTGGCTTGAT
AAGAATCAGACTGCTGAGAAGGAAGAATTTGAACATCAACAGAAAGAGCTGGAGAAAGTTTGCAACCCCA
TCATCACCAAGCTGTACCAGAGTGCAGGAGGCATGCCAGGAGGAATGCCTGGGGGATTTCCTGGTGGTGG
AGCTCCTCCCTCTGGTGGTGCTTCCTCAGGGCCCACCATTGAAGAGGTTGATGCTAGCGGAAGCGGATAC
CCATACGATGTGCCAGATTACGCTTAAGGATCGATCCACTAGTCCAGTGTGGTGGAATTCTGCAGATATC
CAGCACAGTGGCGGCCGCTCGAGTCTAGAGGGCCCGTTTAAACCCGCTGATCAGCCTCGACTGTGCCTTC
TAGTTGCCAGCCATCTGTTGTTTGCCCCTCCCCCGTGCCTTCCTTGACCCTGGAAGGTGCCACTCCCACT
GTCCTTTCCTAATAAAATGAGGAAATTGCATCGCATTGTCTGAGTAGGTGTCATTCTATTCTGGGGGGTG
GGGTGGGGCAGGACAGCAAGGGGGAGGATTGGGAAGACAATAGCAGGCATGCTGGGGATGCGGTGGGCTC
TATGGCTTCTGAGGCGGAAAGAACCAGCTGGGGCTCTAGGGGGTATCCCC
[124 nt withheld, positions 4181-4304]
C
[91 nt withheld, positions 4306-4396]
A
[49 nt withheld, positions 4398-4446]
CCTTTGACGTTGGAGTCCACGTTCTTT
[37 nt withheld, positions 4474-4510]
ACCCTATCTCGGTCTATTCTTTTGATTTATAAGGGATTTTGCCGATTTCGGCCTATTGGTTAAAAAATGA
GCTGATTTAACAAAAATTTAACGCGAATTAATTCTGTGGAATGTGTGTCAGTTAGGGTGTGGAAAGTCCC
CAGGCTCCCCAGCAGGCAGAAGTATGCAAAGCATGCATCTCAATTAGTCAGCAACCAGGTGTGGAAAGTC
CCCAGGCTCCCCAGCAGGCAGAAGTATGCAAAGCATGCATCTCAATTAGTCAGCAACCATAGTCCCGCCC
CTAACTCCGCCCATCCCGCCCCTAACTCCGCCCAGTTCCGCCCATTCTCCGCCCCATGGCTGACTAATTT
TTTTTATTTATGCAGAGGCCGAGGCCGCCTCTGCCTCTGAGCTATTCCAGAAGTAGTGAGGAGGCTTTTT
TGGAGGCCTAGGCTTTTGCAAAAAGCTCCCGGGAGCTTGTATATCCATTTTCGGATCTGATCAGCACGTG
ATGAAAAAGCCTGAACTCACCGCGACGTCTGTCGAGAAGTTTCTGATCGAAAAGTTCGACAGCGTCTCCG
ACCTGATGCAGCTCTCGGAGGGCGAAGAATCTCGTGCTTTCAGCTTCGATGTAGGAGGGCGTGGATATGT
CCTGCGGGTAAATAGCTGCGCCGATGGTTTCTACAAAGATCGTTATGTTTATCGGCACTTTGCATCGGCC
GCGCTCCCGATTCCGGAAGTGCTTGACATTGGGGAATTCAGCGAGAGCCTGACCTATTGCATCTCCCGCC
GTGCACAGGGTGTCACGTTGCAAGACCTGCCTGAAACCGAACTGCCCGCTGTTCTGCAGCCGGTCGCGGA
GGCCATGGATGCGATCGCTGCGGCCGATCTTAGCCAGACGAGCGGGTTCGGCCCATTCGGACCGCAAGGA
ATCGGTCAATACACTACATGGCGTGATTTCATATGCGCGATTGCTGATCCCCATGTGTATCACTGGCAAA
CTGTGATGGACGACACCGTCAGTGCGTCCGTCGCGCAGGCTCTCGATGAGCTGATGCTTTGGGCCGAGGA
CTGCCCCGAAGTCCGGCACCTCGTGCACGCGGATTTCGGCTCCAACAATGTCCTGACGGACAATGGCCGC
ATAACAGCGGTCATTGACTGGAGCGAGGCGATGTTCGGGGATTCCCAATACGAGGTCGCCAACATCTTCT
TCTGGAGGCCGTGGTTGGCTTGTATGGAGCAGCAGACGCGCTACTTCGAGCGGAGGCATCCGGAGCTTGC
AGGATCGCCGCGGCTCCGGGCGTATATGCTCCGCATTGGTCTTGACCAACTCTATCAGAGCTTGGTTGAC
GGCAATTTCGATGATGCAGCTTGGGCGCAGGGTCGATGCGACGCAATCGTCCGATCCGGAGCCGGGACTG
TCGGGCGTACACAAATCGCCCGCAGAAGCGCGGCCGTCTGGACCGATGGCTGTGTAGAAGTACTCGCCGA
TAGTGGAAACCGACGCCCCAGCACTCGTCCGAGGGCAAAGGAATAGCACGTGCTACGAGATTTCGATTCC
ACCGCCGCCTTCTATGAAAGGTTGGGCTTCGGAATCGTTTTCCGGGACGCCGGCTGGATGATCCTCCAGC
GCGGGGATCTCATGCTGGAGTTCTTCGCCCACCCCAACTTGTTTATTGCAGCTTATAATGGTTACAAATA
AAGCAATAGCATCACAAATTTCACAAATAAAGCATTTTTTTCACTGCATTCTAGTTGTGGTTTGTCCAAA
CTCATCAATGTATCTTATCATGTCTGTATACCGTCGACCTCTAGCTAGAGCTTGGCGTAATCATGGTCAT
AGCTGTTTCCTGTGTGAAATTGTTATCCGCTCACAATTCCACACAACATACGAGCCGGAAGCATAAAGTG
TAAAGCCTGGGGTGCCTAATGAGTGAGCTAACTCACATTAATTGCGTTGCGCTCACTGCCCGCTTTCCAG
TCGGGAAACCTGTCGTGCCAGCTGCATTAATGAATCGGCCAACGCGCGGGGAGAGGCGGTTTGCGTATTG
GGCGCTCTTCCGCTTCCTCGCTCACTGACTCGCTGCGCTCGGTCGTTCGGCTGCGGCGAGCGGTATCAGC
TCACTCAAAGGCGGTAATACGGTTATCCACAGAATCAGGGGATAACGCAGGAAAGAACATGTGAGCAAAA
GGCCAGCAAAAGGCCAGGAACCGTAAAAAGGCCGCGTTGCTGGCGTTTTTCCATAGGCTCCGCCCCCCTG
ACGAGCATCACAAAAATCGACGCTCAAGTCAGAGGTGGCGAAACCCGACAGGACTATAAAGATACCAGGC
GTTTCCCCCTGGAAGCTCCCTCGTGCGCTCTCCTGTTCCGACCCTGCCGCTTACCGGATACCTGTCCGCC
TTTCTCCCTTCGGGAAGCGTGGCGCTTTCTCATAGCTCACGCTGTAGGTATCTCAGTTCGGTGTAGGTCG
TTCGCTCCAAGCTGGGCTGTGTGCACGAACCCCCCGTTCAGCCCGACCGCTGCGCCTTATCCGGTAACTA
TCGTCTTGAGTCCAACCCGGTAAGACACGACTTATCGCCACTGGCAGCAGCCACTGGTAACAGGATTAGC
AGAGCGAGGTATGTAGGCGGTGCTACAGAGTTCTTGAAGTGGTGGCCTAACTACGGCTACACTAGAAGAA
CAGTATTTGGTATCTGCGCTCTGCTGAAGCCAGTTACCTTCGGAAAAAGAGTTGGTAGCTCTTGATCCGG
CAAACAAACCACCGCTGGTAGCGGTGGTTTTTTTGTTTGCAAGCAGCAGATTACGCGCAGAAAAAAAGGA
TCTCAAGAAGATCCTTTGATCTTTTCTACGGGGTCTGACGCTCAGTGGAACGAAAACTCACGTTAAGGGA
TTTTGGTCATGAGATTATCAAAAAGGATCTTCACCTAGATCCTTTTAAATTAAAAATGAAGTTTTAAATC
AATCTAAAGTATATATGAGTAAACTTGGTCTGACAGTTACCAATGCTTAATCAGTGAGGCACCTATCTCA
GCGATCTGTCTATTTCGTTCATCCATAGTTGCCTGACTC
Features (pLannotate 1.2.2; 21 found; start..end, strand, type, name):
    789..893     -  promoter       AmpR promoter: bla
    952..1004    -  misc_feature   bom (fragment): basis of mobility region from pBR322
   1159..1538    +  enhancer       CMV enhancer: human cytomegalovirus immediate early enhancer
   1539..1742    +  promoter       CMV promoter: human cytomegalovirus (CMV) immediate early promoter
   1738..1771    +  LTR            5' LTR (truncated) (fragment): truncated 5' long terminal repeat (LTR) from HIV-1
   1787..1805    +  promoter       T7 promoter: promoter for bacteriophage T7 RNA polymerase
   1825..3762    +  CDS            HSPA8: HSP7C_HUMAN - Also known as HSC70 From Homo sapiens (Human).
   3778..3806    +  CDS            3xHA (fragment): three tandem HA epitope tags
   3911..4135    +  polyA_signal   bGH poly(A) signal: bovine growth hormone polyadenylation signal
   4139..4160    +  promoter       SV40 promoter (fragment): SV40 enhancer and early promoter
   4181..4609    +  rep_origin     f1 ori (sequence partly withheld): f1 bacteriophage origin of replication; arrow indicates direction of (+) strand synthesis
   4623..4952    +  promoter       SV40 promoter: SV40 enhancer and early promoter
   5001..6026    +  CDS            HygR: aminoglycoside phosphotransferase from E. coli; aph(4)-Ia; confers resistance to hygromycin
   6036..6161    +  CDS            ble (fragment): BLE_KLEPN - Experimental evidence at protein level: Swiss-Prot protein existence level 1. Binding protein with a strong affinity to the bleomycin family of antibiotics. Binds to CL990; an antimitotic-antibiotic compound. From Klebsiella pneumoniae.
   6156..6277    +  polyA_signal   SV40 poly(A) signal: SV40 polyadenylation signal
   6350..6366    -  protein_bind   lac operator: The lac repressor binds to the lac operator to inhibit transcription in E. coli. This inhibition can be relieved by adding lactose or isopropyl-β-D-thiogalactopyranoside (IPTG). lac repressor encoded by lacI
   6374..6404    -  promoter       lac promoter: promoter for the E. coli lac operon
   6419..6440    -  protein_bind   CAP binding site: CAP binding activates transcription in the presence of cAMP. E. coli catabolite activator protein
   6453..6545    -  CDS            lacI (fragment): lac repressor; lacI; The lac repressor binds to the lac operator to inhibit transcription in E. coli. This inhibition can be relieved by adding lactose or isopropyl-β-D-thiogalactopyranoside (IPTG).
   6728..7316    -  rep_origin     ori: high-copy-number ColE1/pMB1/pBR322/pUC origin of replication
   7487..788     -  CDS            AmpR (across the origin): β-lactamase; bla; confers resistance to ampicillin, carbenicillin, and related antibiotics
