[The description below was written by a language model from this plasmid's Addgene catalogue record and pLannotate feature annotations shown in this document.]
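Description:
pMEH365 Hspa8 HA is a mammalian expression plasmid built on a pcDNA 3.1+ Hygro backbone, about 7.6 kb in total, that expresses human heat shock 70 kDa protein 8 (HSPA8, also known as HSC70) with a C-terminal HA epitope tag. It is propagated in E. coli as a high-copy plasmid through a ColE1/pUC-type origin and is selected with ampicillin via the β-lactamase gene and its native promoter. An f1 phage origin is also present, a standard backbone element that permits single-stranded DNA production.

The HSPA8 coding sequence, inserted between KpnI and NotI sites, is driven by the human cytomegalovirus immediate-early enhancer and promoter for strong constitutive transcription in mammalian cells. Transcripts are terminated by the bovine growth hormone polyadenylation signal. A T7 promoter sits just upstream of the insert, allowing in vitro transcription or serving as a sequencing primer site. The annotation software matched the tag region only as a short fragment of a 3xHA element, which is consistent with the single HA tag the catalogue describes. A separate cassette, consisting of the SV40 early promoter, the hygromycin phosphotransferase gene and the SV40 poly(A) signal, allows hygromycin selection of stably transfected mammalian cells. Several other short annotated fragments (a truncated HIV-1 LTR, ble, lacI, and lac promoter/operator remnants) appear to be backbone remnants or partial sequence matches rather than functional parts.

The construct is used for transient or stable expression of HA-tagged HSPA8, allowing detection or immunoprecipitation with anti-HA antibodies. It was deposited with a study on actively loading cargo RNA into extracellular vesicles, although the record does not specify the plasmid's role in that work.
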