Addgene plasmid #168219: pMEH365 Hspa8 HA
Purpose: Mammalian expression of heat shock 70 kDa protein 8 fused to a C-terminal HA tag
Depositing lab: Joshua Leonard. Depositing organization: Northwestern University. Publication: A platform for actively loading cargo RNA to elucidate limiting steps in EV-mediated delivery. Hung ME, Leonard JN. J Extracell Vesicles. 2016 May 13;5:31027. doi: 10.3402/jev.v5.31027. eCollection 2016. PubMed 27189348.
Backbone
  Vector backbone: pcDNA 3.1+ Hygro
  Backbone manufacturer: Clontech
  Backbone size w/o insert (bp): 5573
  Total vector size (bp): 7556
  Vector type: Mammalian Expression
  Selectable markers: Hygromycin
Growth in bacteria
  Bacterial resistance: Ampicillin, 100 μg/mL
  Growth temperature: 37°C
  Growth strain: DH5alpha
  Copy number: High Copy
Gene/Insert
  Gene/Insert name: Hspa8
  Species: H. sapiens (human)
  Insert size (bp): 1983
  Promoter: CMV
  Tag / fusion protein: HA (C terminal on insert)
  Cloning method: Restriction Enzyme; 5′ cloning site KpnI (not destroyed); 3′ cloning site NotI (not destroyed)
  Sequencing primers: 5′ CMVF CGCAAATGGGCGGTAGGCGTG; 3′ BGHR TAGAAGGCACAGTCGAGG
Terms and licenses: Academic/Nonprofit Terms; Industry Terms: Not Available to Industry
How to cite: pMEH365 Hspa8 HA was a gift from Joshua Leonard (Addgene plasmid # 168219 ; http://n2t.net/addgene:168219 ; RRID:Addgene_168219)
